LOCUS       Exported 4882 bp ds-DNA circular SYN 12-MAY-2021
DEFINITION  synthetic circular DNA
ACCESSION   .
VERSION     .
KEYWORDS    pFA6a-GFP(S65T)-kanMX6
SOURCE      synthetic DNA construct
  ORGANISM  synthetic DNA construct
REFERENCE   1 (bases 1 to 4882)
  AUTHORS   Bahler J, Wu JQ, Longtine MS, Shah NG, McKenzie A 3rd, Steever AB,
            Wach A, Philippsen P, Pringle JR
  TITLE     Heterologous modules for efficient and versatile PCR-based gene
            targeting in Schizosaccharomyces pombe.
  JOURNAL   Yeast. 1998 Jul;14(10):943-51.
  PUBMED    9717240
REFERENCE   2 (bases 1 to 4882)
  AUTHORS   .
  TITLE     Direct Submission
  JOURNAL   Exported May 12, 2021 from SnapGene Server 1.1.58
            http://www.snapgene.com
FEATURES             Location/Qualifiers
     source          1..4882
                     /organism="synthetic DNA construct"
                     /mol_type="other DNA"
     CDS             61..774
                     /codon_start=1
                     /product="Aequoria victoria green fluorescent protein"
                     /label=GFP
                     /translation="SKGEELFTGVVPILVELDGDVNGHKFSVSGEGEGDATYGKLTLKF
                     ICTTGKLPVPWPTLVTTFTYGVQCFSRYPDHMKRHDFFKSAMPEGYVQERTIFFKDDGN
                     YKTRAEVKFEGDTLVNRIELKGIDFKEDGNILGHKLEYNYNSHNVYIMADKQKNGIKVN
                     FKIRHNIEDGSVQLADHYQQNTPIGDGPVLLPDNHYLSTQSALSKDPNEKRDHMVLLEF
                     VTAAGITHGMDELYK"
     primer_bind     complement(88..116)
                     /label=GFP-R
                     /note="GFP, reverse primer. Does NOT anneal to EGFP"
     primer_bind     711..731
                     /label=GFP-F
                     /note="GFP, forward primer. Does NOT anneal to EGFP"
     terminator      795..982
                     /gene="S. cerevisiae ADH1"
                     /label=ADH1 terminator
                     /note="transcription terminator for the S. cerevisiae
                     alcohol dehydrogenase 1 (ADH1) gene"
     primer_bind     complement(850..874)
                     /label=pHybLex-R
                     /note="ADH terminator, reverse primer"
     gene            1057..2413
                     /label=kanMX
                     /note="yeast selectable marker conferring kanamycin
                     resistance (Wach et al., 1994)"
     promoter        1057..1400
                     /label=TEF promoter
                     /note="Ashbya gossypii TEF promoter"
     CDS             1401..2210
                     /codon_start=1
                     /gene="aph(3')-Ia"
                     /product="aminoglycoside phosphotransferase"
                     /label=KanR
                     /note="confers resistance to kanamycin"
                     /translation="MGKEKTHVSRPRLNSNMDADLYGYKWARDNVGQSGATIYRLYGKP
                     DAPELFLKHGKGSVANDVTDEMVRLNWLTEFMPLPTIKHFIRTPDDAWLLTTAIPGKTA
                     FQVLEEYPDSGENIVDALAVFLRRLHSIPVCNCPFNSDRVFRLAQAQSRMNNGLVDASD
                     FDDERNGWPVEQVWKEMHKLLPFSPDSVVTHGDFSLDNLIFDEGKLIGCIDVGRVGIAD
                     RYQDLAILWNCLGEFSPSLQKRLFQKYGIDNPDMNKLQFHLMLDEFF"
     primer_bind     complement(1468..1487)
                     /label=Kan-R
                     /note="Kanamycin resistance gene, reverse primer"
     terminator      2216..2413
                     /label=TEF terminator
                     /note="Ashbya gossypii TEF terminator"
     primer_bind     complement(2517..2536)
                     /label=T7
                     /note="T7 promoter, forward primer"
     promoter        complement(2518..2536)
                     /label=T7 promoter
                     /note="promoter for bacteriophage T7 RNA polymerase"
     primer_bind     complement(2623..2640)
                     /label=L4440
                     /note="L4440 vector, forward primer"
     rep_origin      complement(2794..3382)
                     /direction=LEFT
                     /label=ori
                     /note="high-copy-number ColE1/pMB1/pBR322/pUC origin of
                     replication"
     primer_bind     complement(2874..2893)
                     /label=pBR322ori-F
                     /note="pBR322 origin, forward primer"
     CDS             complement(3553..4413)
                     /codon_start=1
                     /gene="bla"
                     /product="beta-lactamase"
                     /label=AmpR
                     /note="confers resistance to ampicillin, carbenicillin, and
                     related antibiotics"
                     /translation="MSIQHFRVALIPFFAAFCLPVFAHPETLVKVKDAEDQLGARVGYI
                     ELDLNSGKILESFRPEERFPMMSTFKVLLCGAVLSRIDAGQEQLGRRIHYSQNDLVEYS
                     PVTEKHLTDGMTVRELCSAAITMSDNTAANLLLTTIGGPKELTAFLHNMGDHVTRLDRW
                     EPELNEAIPNDERDTTMPVAMATTLRKLLTGELLTLASRQQLIDWMEADKVAGPLLRSA
                     LPAGWFIADKSGAGERGSRGIIAALGPDGKPSRIVVIYTTGSQATMDERNRQIAEIGAS
                     LIKHW"
     primer_bind     4176..4195
                     /label=Amp-R
                     /note="Ampicillin resistance gene, reverse primer"
     promoter        complement(4414..4518)
                     /gene="bla"
                     /label=AmpR promoter
     primer_bind     4586..4604
                     /label=pBRforEco
                     /note="pBR322 vectors, upsteam of EcoRI site, forward
                     primer"
     primer_bind     complement(4642..4664)
                     /label=pGEX 3'
                     /note="pGEX vectors, reverse primer"
     primer_bind     4764..4783
                     /label=pRS-marker
                     /note="pRS vectors, use to sequence yeast selectable
                     marker"
     promoter        4864..4882
                     /label=SP6 promoter
                     /note="promoter for bacteriophage SP6 RNA polymerase"
     primer_bind     4864..4881
                     /label=SP6
                     /note="SP6 promoter, forward primer"
ORIGIN
        1 acgcggccgc cagctgaagc ttcgtacgct gcaggtcgac ggatccccgg gttaattaac
       61 agtaaaggag aagaactttt cactggagtt gtcccaattc ttgttgaatt agatggtgat
      121 gttaatgggc acaaattttc tgtcagtgga gagggtgaag gtgatgcaac atacggaaaa
      181 cttaccctta aatttatttg cactactgga aaactacctg ttccatggcc aacacttgtc
      241 actactttca cttatggtgt tcaatgcttt tcaagatacc cagatcatat gaaacggcat
      301 gactttttca agagtgccat gcccgaaggt tatgtacagg aaagaactat atttttcaaa
      361 gatgacggga actacaagac acgtgctgaa gtcaagtttg aaggtgatac ccttgttaat
      421 agaatcgagt taaaaggtat tgattttaaa gaagatggaa acattcttgg acacaaattg
      481 gaatacaact ataactcaca caatgtatac atcatggcag acaaacaaaa gaatggaatc
      541 aaagttaact tcaaaattag acacaacatt gaagatggaa gcgttcaact agcagaccat
      601 tatcaacaaa atactccaat tggcgatggc cctgtccttt taccagacaa ccattacctg
      661 tccacacaat ctgccctttc gaaagatccc aacgaaaaga gagaccacat ggtccttctt
      721 gagtttgtaa cagctgctgg gattacacat ggcatggatg aactatacaa atagggcgcg
      781 ccacttctaa ataagcgaat ttcttatgat ttatgatttt tattattaaa taagttataa
      841 aaaaaataag tgtatacaaa ttttaaagtg actcttaggt tttaaaacga aaattcttat
      901 tcttgagtaa ctctttcctg taggtcaggt tgctttctca ggtatagtat gaggtcgctc
      961 ttattgacca cacctctacc ggcagatccg ctagggataa cagggtaata tagatctgtt
     1021 tagcttgcct cgtccccgcc gggtcacccg gccagcgaca tggaggccca gaataccctc
     1081 cttgacagtc ttgacgtgcg cagctcaggg gcatgatgtg actgtcgccc gtacatttag
     1141 cccatacatc cccatgtata atcatttgca tccatacatt ttgatggccg cacggcgcga
     1201 agcaaaaatt acggctcctc gctgcagacc tgcgagcagg gaaacgctcc cctcacagac
     1261 gcgttgaatt gtccccacgc cgcgcccctg tagagaaata taaaaggtta ggatttgcca
     1321 ctgaggttct tctttcatat acttcctttt aaaatcttgc taggatacag ttctcacatc
     1381 acatccgaac ataaacaacc atgggtaagg aaaagactca cgtttcgagg ccgcgattaa
     1441 attccaacat ggatgctgat ttatatgggt ataaatgggc tcgcgataat gtcgggcaat
     1501 caggtgcgac aatctatcga ttgtatggga agcccgatgc gccagagttg tttctgaaac
     1561 atggcaaagg tagcgttgcc aatgatgtta cagatgagat ggtcagacta aactggctga
     1621 cggaatttat gcctcttccg accatcaagc attttatccg tactcctgat gatgcatggt
     1681 tactcaccac tgcgatcccc ggcaaaacag cattccaggt attagaagaa tatcctgatt
     1741 caggtgaaaa tattgttgat gcgctggcag tgttcctgcg ccggttgcat tcgattcctg
     1801 tttgtaattg tccttttaac agcgatcgcg tatttcgtct cgctcaggcg caatcacgaa
     1861 tgaataacgg tttggttgat gcgagtgatt ttgatgacga gcgtaatggc tggcctgttg
     1921 aacaagtctg gaaagaaatg cataagcttt tgccattctc accggattca gtcgtcactc
     1981 atggtgattt ctcacttgat aaccttattt ttgacgaggg gaaattaata ggttgtattg
     2041 atgttggacg agtcggaatc gcagaccgat accaggatct tgccatccta tggaactgcc
     2101 tcggtgagtt ttctccttca ttacagaaac ggctttttca aaaatatggt attgataatc
     2161 ctgatatgaa taaattgcag tttcatttga tgctcgatga gtttttctaa tcagtactga
     2221 caataaaaag attcttgttt tcaagaactt gtcatttgta tagttttttt atattgtagt
     2281 tgttctattt taatcaaatg ttagcgtgat ttatattttt tttcgcctcg acatcatctg
     2341 cccagatgcg aagttaagtg cgcagaaagt aatatcatgc gtcaatcgta tgtgaatgct
     2401 ggtcgctata ctgctgtcga ttcgatacta acgccgccat ccagtttaaa cgagctcgaa
     2461 ttcatcgatg atatcagatc cactagtggc ctatgcggcc gcggatctgc cggtctccct
     2521 atagtgagtc gtattaattt cgataagcca ggttaacctg cattaatgaa tcggccaacg
     2581 cgcggggaga ggcggtttgc gtattgggcg ctcttccgct tcctcgctca ctgactcgct
     2641 gcgctcggtc gttcggctgc ggcgagcggt atcagctcac tcaaaggcgg taatacggtt
     2701 atccacagaa tcaggggata acgcaggaaa gaacatgtga gcaaaaggcc agcaaaaggc
     2761 caggaaccgt aaaaaggccg cgttgctggc gtttttccat aggctccgcc cccctgacga
     2821 gcatcacaaa aatcgacgct caagtcagag gtggcgaaac ccgacaggac tataaagata
     2881 ccaggcgttt ccccctggaa gctccctcgt gcgctctcct gttccgaccc tgccgcttac
     2941 cggatacctg tccgcctttc tcccttcggg aagcgtggcg ctttctcaat gctcacgctg
     3001 taggtatctc agttcggtgt aggtcgttcg ctccaagctg ggctgtgtgc acgaaccccc
     3061 cgttcagccc gaccgctgcg ccttatccgg taactatcgt cttgagtcca acccggtaag
     3121 acacgactta tcgccactgg cagcagccac tggtaacagg attagcagag cgaggtatgt
     3181 aggcggtgct acagagttct tgaagtggtg gcctaactac ggctacacta gaaggacagt
     3241 atttggtatc tgcgctctgc tgaagccagt taccttcgga aaaagagttg gtagctcttg
     3301 atccggcaaa caaaccaccg ctggtagcgg tggttttttt gtttgcaagc agcagattac
     3361 gcgcagaaaa aaaggatctc aagaagatcc tttgatcttt tctacggggt ctgacgctca
     3421 gtggaacgaa aactcacgtt aagggatttt ggtcatgaga ttatcaaaaa ggatcttcac
     3481 ctagatcctt ttaaattaaa aatgaagttt taaatcaatc taaagtatat atgagtaaac
     3541 ttggtctgac agttaccaat gcttaatcag tgaggcacct atctcagcga tctgtctatt
     3601 tcgttcatcc atagttgcct gactccccgt cgtgtagata actacgatac gggagggctt
     3661 accatctggc cccagtgctg caatgatacc gcgagaccca cgctcaccgg ctccagattt
     3721 atcagcaata aaccagccag ccggaagggc cgagcgcaga agtggtcctg caactttatc
     3781 cgcctccatc cagtctatta attgttgccg ggaagctaga gtaagtagtt cgccagttaa
     3841 tagtttgcgc aacgttgttg ccattgctac aggcatcgtg gtgtcacgct cgtcgtttgg
     3901 tatggcttca ttcagctccg gttcccaacg atcaaggcga gttacatgat cccccatgtt
     3961 gtgcaaaaaa gcggttagct ccttcggtcc tccgatcgtt gtcagaagta agttggccgc
     4021 agtgttatca ctcatggtta tggcagcact gcataattct cttactgtca tgccatccgt
     4081 aagatgcttt tctgtgactg gtgagtactc aaccaagtca ttctgagaat agtgtatgcg
     4141 gcgaccgagt tgctcttgcc cggcgtcaat acgggataat accgcgccac atagcagaac
     4201 tttaaaagtg ctcatcattg gaaaacgttc ttcggggcga aaactctcaa ggatcttacc
     4261 gctgttgaga tccagttcga tgtaacccac tcgtgcaccc aactgatctt cagcatcttt
     4321 tactttcacc agcgtttctg ggtgagcaaa aacaggaagg caaaatgccg caaaaaaggg
     4381 aataagggcg acacggaaat gttgaatact catactcttc ctttttcaat attattgaag
     4441 catttatcag ggttattgtc tcatgagcgg atacatattt gaatgtattt agaaaaataa
     4501 acaaataggg gttccgcgca catttccccg aaaagtgcca cctgacgtct aagaaaccat
     4561 tattatcatg acattaacct ataaaaatag gcgtatcacg aggccctttc gtctcgcgcg
     4621 tttcggtgat gacggtgaaa acctctgaca catgcagctc ccggagacgg tcacagcttg
     4681 tctgtaagcg gatgccggga gcagacaagc ccgtcagggc gcgtcagcgg gtgttggcgg
     4741 gtgtcggggc tggcttaact atgcggcatc agagcagatt gtactgagag tgcaccatat
     4801 ggacatattg tcgttagaac gcggctacaa ttaatacata accttatgta tcatacacat
     4861 acgatttagg tgacactata ga
//
