[The description below was written by a language model from this plasmid's Addgene catalogue record and the feature table of its GenBank file.]
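Description:
pFA6a-GFP(S65T)-kanMX6 is a 4.9 kb yeast genomic targeting plasmid built on the small pFA6a backbone. It serves as a PCR template rather than as a vector that replicates in yeast. The feature table shows no yeast origin or centromere, only a high-copy ColE1/pUC-type origin and a beta-lactamase (AmpR) gene with its own promoter, which allow propagation and ampicillin selection in E. coli. SP6 and T7 promoters flank the module and provide the sequencing primer sites. The cassette is recorded as cloned between PacI and PmeI sites, both of which are retained.

The payload is a two-part module. The first part is a promoterless Aequorea victoria GFP coding sequence carrying the S65T substitution named in the plasmid title, followed by the S. cerevisiae ADH1 transcription terminator. The second part is the kanMX marker, an aminoglycoside phosphotransferase gene (aph(3')-Ia) driven by the Ashbya gossypii TEF promoter and closed by the A. gossypii TEF terminator. The catalogue lists the yeast selection as gentamicin, which probably refers to the related aminoglycoside G418 (geneticin) normally used with kanMX.

Because GFP has no promoter of its own, the module is suited to amplification with primers carrying homology to a chromosomal locus. Homologous recombination can then fuse GFP in frame to the 3' end of an endogenous gene, so the tagged protein is expressed from its native promoter, with the ADH1 terminator supplying termination and kanMX selecting integrants. The heterologous regulatory sequences limit unwanted recombination with the host genome. The associated publication describes these modules for PCR-based gene targeting in Schizosaccharomyces pombe.
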