Addgene plasmid #39292: pFA6a-GFP(S65T)-kanMX6
Depositing lab: Jurg Bahler & John Pringle. Depositing organization: University of North Carolina at Chapel Hill. Publication: Heterologous modules for efficient and versatile PCR-based gene targeting in Schizosaccharomyces pombe. Bahler J, Wu JQ, Longtine MS, Shah NG, McKenzie A 3rd, Steever AB, Wach A, Philippsen P, Pringle JR. Yeast. 1998 Jul;14(10):943-51. 10.1002/(SICI)1097-0061(199807)14:10<943::AID-YEA292>3.0.CO;2-Y PubMed 9717240.
Backbone
  Vector backbone: pFA6a
  Backbone size w/o insert (bp): 2300
  Vector type: Yeast genomic targeting
  Selectable markers: Gentamicin
Growth in bacteria
  Bacterial resistance: Ampicillin, 100 μg/mL
  Growth temperature: 37°C
  Growth strain: DH5alpha
  Copy number: Unknown
Gene/Insert
  Gene/Insert name: KanR (alt name: kanamycin resistance cassette)
  Insert size (bp): 2500
  Tag / fusion protein: GFP (S65T) (N terminal on insert); yeast ADH1 terminator (N terminal on insert); A. gossypii translation elongation factor 1a gene promoter (N terminal on insert); A. gossypii translation elongation factor 1a gene terminator (C terminal on insert)
  Cloning method: Restriction Enzyme; 5′ cloning site PacI (not destroyed); 3′ cloning site PmeI (not destroyed)
  Sequencing primers: 5′ Sp6_primer; 3′ T7_promoter
Terms and licenses: Academic/Nonprofit Terms; Industry Terms: Not Available to Industry
How to cite: pFA6a-GFP(S65T)-kanMX6 was a gift from Jurg Bahler & John Pringle (Addgene plasmid # 39292 ; http://n2t.net/addgene:39292 ; RRID:Addgene_39292)
