>Addgene plasmid #39292 | pFA6a-GFP(S65T)-kanMX6 | addgene partial sequence | sequence record 51124 | SP6 5'-ATTTAGGTGACACTATAG-3'
CGCTGCAGGTCGACGGATCCCCGGGTTAATTAACAGTAAAGGAGAAGAACTTTTCACTGGAGTTGTCCCA
ATTCTTGTTGAATTAGATGGTGATGTTAATGGGCACAAATTTTCTGTCAGTGGAGAGGGTGAAGGTGATG
CAACATACGGAAAACTTACCCTTAAATTTATTTGCACTACTGGAAAACTACCTGTTCCATGGCCAACACT
TGTCACTACTTTCACTTATGGTGTTCAATGCTTTTCAAGATACCCAGATCATATGAAACGGCATGACTTT
TTCAAGAGTGCCATGCCCGAAGGTTATGTACAGGAAAGAACTATATTTTTCAAAGATGACGGGAACTACA
AGACACGTGCTGAAGTCAAGTTTGAAGGTGATACCCTTGTTAATAGAATCGAGTTAAAAGGTATTGATTT
TAAAGAAGATGGAAACATTCTTGGACACAAATTGGAATACAACTATAACTCACACAATGTATACATCATG
GCAGACAAACAAAAGAATGGAATCAAAGTTAACTTCAAAATTAGACACAACATTGAAGATGGAAGCGTTC
AACTAGCAGACCATTATCAACAAAATACTCCAATTGGCGATGGCCCTGTCCTTTTACCAGACAACCATTA
CCTGTCCACACAATCTGCCCTTTCGAAAGATCCCAACGAAAAGAGAGACCACATGGTCCTTCTTGAGTTT
GTAACAGCTGCTGGGATTACACATGGCATGGATGAACTATACAAATAGGGCGCGCCACTTCTAAATAAGC
GAATTTCTTATGATTTATGATTTTTATTATTAAATAAGTTATAAAAAAAATAAGTGTATACAAATTTTAA
AGTGACTCTTAGGTTTTAAAACGAAAA
